>Addgene plasmid #244823 | pKMW493_U6-sgRNA-entry | addgene full sequence | sequence record 486530 | Addgene NGS Result
GAGGGCCTATTTCCCATGATTCCTTCATATTTGCATATACGATACAAGGCTGTTAGAGAGATAATTGGAA
TTAATTTGACTGTAAACACAAAGATATTAGTACAAAATACGTGACGTAGAAAGTAATAATTTCTTGGGTA
GTTTGCAGTTTTAAAATTATGTTTTAAAATGGACTATCATATGCTTACCGTAACTTGAAAGTATTTCGAT
TTCTTGGCTTTATATATCTTGTGGAAAGGACGAAACACCGGGTCTTCGAGAAGACCTGTTTTAGAGCTAG
AAATAGCAAGTTAAAATAAGGCTAGTCCGTTATCAACTTGAAAAAGTGGCACCGAGTCGGTGCTTTTTTG
TTTTAGAGCTAGAAATAGCAAGTTAAAATAAGGCTAGTCCGTTTTTAGCGCGTGCGCCAATTCTGCAGAC
AAATGGCTCTAGAGGTACCCGTTACATAACTTGGCCGCAGGAACCCCTAGTGATGGAGTTGGCCACTCCC
TCTCTGCGCGCTCGCTCGCTCACTGAGGCCGGGCGACCAAAGGTCGCCCGACGCCCGGGCTTTGCCCGGG
CGGCCTCAGTGAGCGAGCGAGCGCGCAGCTGCCTGCAGGGGCGCCTGATGCGGTATTTTCTCCTTACGCA
TCTGTGCGGTATTTCACACCGCATA
[95 nt withheld, positions 656-750]
T
[46 nt withheld, positions 752-797]
C
[141 nt withheld, positions 799-939]
CCTTTGACGTTGGAGTCCACGTTCTTT
[37 nt withheld, positions 967-1003]
ACTCTATCTCGGGCTATTCTTTTGATTTATAAGGGATTTTGCCGATTTCGGTCTATTGGTTAAAAAATGA
GCTGATTTAACAAAAATTTAACGCGAATTTTAACAAAATATTAACGTTTACAATTTTATGGTGCACTCTC
AGTACAATCTGCTCTGATGCCGCATAGTTAAGCCAGCCCCGACACCCGCCAACACCCGCTGACGCGCCCT
GACGGGCTTGTCTGCTCCCGGCATCCGCTTACAGACAAGCTGTGACCGTCTCCGGGAGCTGCATGTGTCA
GAGGTTTTCACCGTCATCACCGAAACGCGCGAGACGAAAGGGCCTCGTGATACGCCTATTTTTATAGGTT
AATGTCATGATAATAATGGTTTCTTAGACGTCAGGTGGCACTTTTCGGGGAAATGTGCGCGGAACCCCTA
TTTGTTTATTTTTCTAAATACATTCAAATATGTATCCGCTCATGAGACAATAACCCTGATAAATGCTTCA
ATAATATTGAAAAAGGAAGAGTATGAGTATTCAACATTTCCGTGTCGCCCTTATTCCCTTTTTTGCGGCA
TTTTGCCTTCCTGTTTTTGCTCACCCAGAAACGCTGGTGAAAGTAAAAGATGCTGAAGATCAGTTGGGTG
CACGAGTGGGTTACATCGAACTGGATCTCAACAGCGGTAAGATCCTTGAGAGTTTTCGCCCCGAAGAACG
TTTTCCAATGATGAGCACTTTTAAAGTTCTGCTATGTGGCGCGGTATTATCCCGTATTGACGCCGGGCAA
GAGCAACTCGGTCGCCGCATACACTATTCTCAGAATGACTTGGTTGAGTACTCACCAGTCACAGAAAAGC
ATCTTACGGATGGCATGACAGTAAGAGAATTATGCAGTGCTGCCATAACCATGAGTGATAACACTGCGGC
CAACTTACTTCTGACAACGATCGGAGGACCGAAGGAGCTAACCGCTTTTTTGCACAACATGGGGGATCAT
GTAACTCGCCTTGATCGTTGGGAACCGGAGCTGAATGAAGCCATACCAAACGACGAGCGTGACACCACGA
TGCCTGTAGCAATGGCAACAACGTTGCGCAAACTATTAACTGGCGAACTACTTACTCTAGCTTCCCGGCA
ACAATTAATAGACTGGATGGAGGCGGATAAAGTTGCAGGACCACTTCTGCGCTCGGCCCTTCCGGCTGGC
TGGTTTATTGCTGATAAATCTGGAGCCGGTGAGCGTGGAAGCCGCGGTATCATTGCAGCACTGGGGCCAG
ATGGTAAGCCCTCCCGTATCGTAGTTATCTACACGACGGGGAGTCAGGCAACTATGGATGAACGAAATAG
ACAGATCGCTGAGATAGGTGCCTCACTGATTAAGCATTGGTAACTGTCAGACCAAGTTTACTCATATATA
CTTTAGATTGATTTAAAACTTCATTTTTAATTTAAAAGGATCTAGGTGAAGATCCTTTTTGATAATCTCA
TGACCAAAATCCCTTAACGTGAGTTTTCGTTCCACTGAGCGTCAGACCCCGTAGAAAAGATCAAAGGATC
TTCTTGAGATCCTTTTTTTCTGCGCGTAATCTGCTGCTTGCAAACAAAAAAACCACCGCTACCAGCGGTG
GTTTGTTTGCCGGATCAAGAGCTACCAACTCTTTTTCCGAAGGTAACTGGCTTCAGCAGAGCGCAGATAC
CAAATACTGTTCTTCTAGTGTAGCCGTAGTTAGGCCACCACTTCAAGAACTCTGTAGCACCGCCTACATA
CCTCGCTCTGCTAATCCTGTTACCAGTGGCTGCTGCCAGTGGCGATAAGTCGTGTCTTACCGGGTTGGAC
TCAAGACGATAGTTACCGGATAAGGCGCAGCGGTCGGGCTGAACGGGGGGTTCGTGCACACAGCCCAGCT
TGGAGCGAACGACCTACACCGAACTGAGATACCTACAGCGTGAGCTATGAGAAAGCGCCACGCTTCCCGA
AGGGAGAAAGGCGGACAGGTATCCGGTAAGCGGCAGGGTCGGAACAGGAGAGCGCACGAGGGAGCTTCCA
GGGGGAAACGCCTGGTATCTTTATAGTCCTGTCGGGTTTCGCCACCTCTGACTTGAGCGTCGATTTTTGT
GATGCTCGTCAGGGGGGCGGAGCCTATGGAAAAACGCCAGCAACGCGGCCTTTTTACGGTTCCTGGCCTT
TTGCTGGCCTTTTGCTCACATGT
Features (pLannotate 1.2.2; 11 found; start..end, strand, type, name):
      1..241     +  promoter       U6 promoter: RNA polymerase III promoter for human U6 snRNA
    268..343     +  misc_RNA       gRNA scaffold: guide RNA scaffold for the Streptococcus pyogenes CRISPR/Cas9 system
    350..393     +  misc_RNA       gRNA scaffold (fragment): guide RNA scaffold for the Streptococcus pyogenes CRISPR/Cas9 system
    459..599     +  repeat_region  AAV2 ITR: inverted terminal repeat of adeno-associated virus serotype 2 inverted
    604..655     -  misc_feature   bom (fragment): basis of mobility region from pBR322
    674..1129    +  rep_origin     f1 ori (sequence partly withheld): f1 bacteriophage origin of replication; arrow indicates direction of (+) strand synthesis
   1130..1179    -  misc_feature   bom (fragment): basis of mobility region from pBR322
   1281..1316    -  CDS            rop (fragment): Rop protein, which maintains plasmids at low copy number; rop
   1411..1515    +  promoter       AmpR promoter: bla
   1516..2376    +  CDS            AmpR: β-lactamase; bla; confers resistance to ampicillin, carbenicillin, and related antibiotics
   2547..3135    +  rep_origin     ori: high-copy-number ColE1/pMB1/pBR322/pUC origin of replication
