[The description below was written by a language model from this plasmid's Addgene catalogue record and pLannotate feature annotations shown in this document.]
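Description:
pKMW493_U6-sgRNA-entry is a compact (about 3.2 kb) mammalian CRISPR plasmid derived from the PX458 backbone and built as an entry vector for expressing Streptococcus pyogenes Cas9 single guide RNAs. It is propagated in E. coli as a high-copy plasmid through a ColE1/pUC-type origin and selected with ampicillin via the β-lactamase gene driven by its native AmpR promoter. An f1 phage origin is also present, along with short leftover fragments annotated as bom and rop, which are backbone remnants rather than functional elements.

The payload is a single RNA polymerase III transcription unit. The human U6 promoter sits immediately upstream of a short placeholder in the spacer position, followed by the SpyCas9 guide RNA scaffold. Per the catalogue entry, the placeholder is Golden Gate-compatible, so type IIS digestion lets a user drop in annealed oligonucleotides encoding a chosen target-specific spacer, yielding a complete sgRNA directly fused to the scaffold. The feature table also detects a second, partial scaffold match just downstream of the full scaffold, and a single AAV2 inverted terminal repeat carried over from the parental backbone. With only one ITR annotated, the plasmid should not be regarded as an AAV packaging vector.

No Cas9 coding sequence, fluorescent reporter or mammalian selection marker is annotated, so unlike its PX458 parent this construct supplies only the guide RNA. Cas9 must therefore be provided separately. The plasmid was assembled by Gibson cloning and is intended for guide expression in mammalian cell genome-editing experiments.
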