Addgene plasmid #244823: pKMW493_U6-sgRNA-entry
Purpose: Mammalian expression of SpyCas9 single guide RNA with Golden Gate-compatible sgRNA spacer
Depositing lab: Jennifer Doudna. Depositing organization: University of California, Berkeley. Publication: Rapid two-step target capture ensures efficient CRISPR-Cas9-guided genome editing. Shi H, Al-Sayyad N, Wasko KM, Trinidad MI, Doherty EE, Vohra K, Boger RS, Colognori D, Cofsky JC, Skopintsev P, Bryant Z, Doudna JA. Mol Cell. 2025 May 1;85(9):1730-1742.e9. doi: 10.1016/j.molcel.2025.03.024. Epub 2025 Apr 23. PubMed 40273916.
Backbone
  Vector backbone: PX458
  Vector type: Mammalian Expression, CRISPR
Growth in bacteria
  Bacterial resistance: Ampicillin, 100 μg/mL
  Growth temperature: 37°C
  Growth strain: NEB Stable
  Copy number: High Copy
Gene/Insert
  Gene/Insert name: SpyCas9 single guide RNA
  gRNA/shRNA sequence: ccgggtcttcgagaagacct
  Species: Streptococcus pyogenes
  Promoter: U6
  Cloning method: Gibson Cloning
Terms and licenses: Academic/Nonprofit Terms; Industry Terms: Not Available to Industry
How to cite: pKMW493_U6-sgRNA-entry was a gift from Jennifer Doudna (Addgene plasmid # 244823 ; http://n2t.net/addgene:244823 ; RRID:Addgene_244823)
